>Addgene plasmid #230340 | AiP14805 - pAAV-AiE1313m-minBG-SYFP2-P2A-3XFLAG-10aa-H2B-WPRE3-BGHpA (Alias: CN4805) | addgene full sequence | sequence record 470782 | Addgene NGS Result
CGCCCGACGCCCGGGCTTTGCCCGGGCGGCCTCAGTGAGCGAGCGAGCGCGCAGCTGCCTGCAGGGGCGC
CTATCAGCACACAATTGCCCATTATACGCGCGTATAATGGACTATTGTGTGCTGATATGATGCGGTATTT
TCTCCTTACGCATCTGTGCGGTATTTCACACCGCATA
[95 nt withheld, positions 178-272]
T
[46 nt withheld, positions 274-319]
C
[141 nt withheld, positions 321-461]
CCTTTGACGTTGGAGTCCACGTTCTTT
[37 nt withheld, positions 489-525]
ACTCTATCTCGGGCTATTCTTTTGATTTATAAGGGATTTTGCCGATTTCGGTCTATTGGTTAAAAAATGA
GCTGATTTAACAAAAATTTAACGCGAATTTTAACAAAATATTAACGTTTACAATTTTATGGTGCACTCTC
AGTACAATCTGCTCTGATGCCGCATAGTTAAGCCAGCCCCGACACCCGCCAACACCCGCTGACGCGCCCT
GACGGGCTTGTCTGCTCCCGGCATCCGCTTACAGACAAGCTGTGACCGTCTCCGGGAGCTGCATGTGTCA
GAGGTTTTCACCGTCATCACCGAAACGCGCGAGACGAAAGGGCCTCGTGATACGCCTATTTTTATAGGTT
AATGTCATGATAATAATGGTTTCTTAGACGTCAGGTGGCACTTTTCGGGGAAATGTGCGCGGAACCCCTA
TTTGTTTATTTTTCTAAATACATTCAAATATGTATCCGCTCATGAGACAATAACCCTGATAAATGCTTCA
ATAATATTGAAAAAGGAAGAGTATGAGTATTCAACATTTCCGTGTCGCCCTTATTCCCTTTTTTGCGGCA
TTTTGCCTTCCTGTTTTTGCTCACCCAGAAACGCTGGTGAAAGTAAAAGATGCTGAAGATCAGTTGGGTG
CACGAGTGGGTTACATCGAACTGGATCTCAACAGCGGTAAGATCCTTGAGAGTTTTCGCCCCGAAGAACG
TTTTCCAATGATGAGCACTTTTAAAGTTCTGCTATGTGGCGCGGTATTATCCCGTATTGACGCCGGGCAA
GAGCAACTCGGTCGCCGCATACACTATTCTCAGAATGACTTGGTTGAGTACTCACCAGTCACAGAAAAGC
ATCTTACGGATGGCATGACAGTAAGAGAATTATGCAGTGCTGCCATAACCATGAGTGATAACACTGCGGC
CAACTTACTTCTGACAACGATCGGAGGACCGAAGGAGCTAACCGCTTTTTTGCACAACATGGGGGATCAT
GTAACTCGCCTTGATCGTTGGGAACCGGAGCTGAATGAAGCCATACCAAACGACGAGCGTGACACCACGA
TGCCTGTAGCAATGGCAACAACGTTGCGCAAACTATTAACTGGCGAACTACTTACTCTAGCTTCCCGGCA
ACAATTAATAGACTGGATGGAGGCGGATAAAGTTGCAGGACCACTTCTGCGCTCGGCCCTTCCGGCTGGC
TGGTTTATTGCTGATAAATCTGGAGCCGGTGAGCGTGGGTCTCGCGGTATCATTGCAGCACTGGGGCCAG
ATGGTAAGCCCTCCCGTATCGTAGTTATCTACACGACGGGGAGTCAGGCAACTATGGATGAACGAAATAG
ACAGATCGCTGAGATAGGTGCCTCACTGATTAAGCATTGGTAACTGTCAGACCAAGTTTACTCATATATA
CTTTAGATTGATTTAAAACTTCATTTTTAATTTAAAAGGATCTAGGTGAAGATCCTTTTTGATAATCTCA
TGACCAAAATCCCTTAACGTGAGTTTTCGTTCCACTGAGCGTCAGACCCCGTAGAAAAGATCAAAGGATC
TTCTTGAGATCCTTTTTTTCTGCGCGTAATCTGCTGCTTGCAAACAAAAAAACCACCGCTACCAGCGGTG
GTTTGTTTGCCGGATCAAGAGCTACCAACTCTTTTTCCGAAGGTAACTGGCTTCAGCAGAGCGCAGATAC
CAAATACTGTTCTTCTAGTGTAGCCGTAGTTAGGCCACCACTTCAAGAACTCTGTAGCACCGCCTACATA
CCTCGCTCTGCTAATCCTGTTACCAGTGGCTGCTGCCAGTGGCGATAAGTCGTGTCTTACCGGGTTGGAC
TCAAGACGATAGTTACCGGATAAGGCGCAGCGGTCGGGCTGAACGGGGGGTTCGTGCACACAGCCCAGCT
TGGAGCGAACGACCTACACCGAACTGAGATACCTACAGCGTGAGCTATGAGAAAGCGCCACGCTTCCCGA
AGGGAGAAAGGCGGACAGGTATCCGGTAAGCGGCAGGGTCGGAACAGGAGAGCGCACGAGGGAGCTTCCA
GGGGGAAACGCCTGGTATCTTTATAGTCCTGTCGGGTTTCGCCACCTCTGACTTGAGCGTCGATTTTTGT
GATGCTCGTCAGGGGGGCGGAGCCTATGGAAAAACGCCAGCAACGCGGCCTTTTTACGGTTCCTGGCCTT
TTGCTGGCCTTTTGCTCATATCAGCACACAATTGCCCATTATACGCGCGTATAATGGACTATTGTGTGCT
GATAACATGTCCTGCAGGCAGCTGCGCGCTCGCTCGCTCACTGAGGCCGCCCGGGCGTCGGGCGACCTTT
GGTCGCCCGGCCTCAGTGAGCGAGCGAGCGCGCAGAGAGGGAGTGGCCAACTCCATCACTAGGGGTTCCT
GCGGCCGCACGCGTCACCAAGCTGGCATGGTGGCTGTCATTTCTGAAAGTGATGTGGAAAATTATAATCA
TTATTTTCATCATCCACTGAGCCTCAGAACAGGCTTCAAGTCTCCCCCCCCCTTTTTTTAATCTTCTCAC
GTTTTTAGTTTATTTTTGGAAGTGAGATCAATGGGTCGTACTTTGCTTTCTTTTAGGAACCTCTGGGCCA
CATTTTTAAACCACACCCAGTGGCAGAGCACGTGACTGGACCTTCATGGAATATCTGATGGTCTTGTTGG
GCTTGGTTTCCTGATCAGCTAATGATAGCCAGGCAGCACACTCTGCCAGTCTTGGACATTATTATTAAGT
CCGGTACATGGTGGAAATAATGTGCTAAGTCATAATAATATATAACAATGGGAATGTGAGCTGTAGCCTC
TAATAAGGCATCAGGTGCATGATAGGTGAATATTTGTCAAAGGACAAAACGTGCTTACATGGCTACCTAG
AGCAATACTACTTGGGGAAGTGGTGAGTCTATCATAGGCCCTGGGTGCTTTACAAAGCTTTGTTTGAGCT
CGGGCTGGGCATAAAAGTCAGGGCAGAGCCATCTATTGCTTACATTTGCTTCTGGGATCCAGATCTTTCG
AAGCTAGCGCTACCGGTCGCCACCATGGTCTCCAAGGGCGAGGAGCTGTTCACCGGGGTGGTGCCCATCC
TGGTCGAGCTGGACGGCGATGTCAACGGCCACAAGTTCAGCGTGTCCGGCGAGGGCGAGGGCGATGCCAC
CTACGGCAAGCTGACCCTGAAGCTGATCTGCACCACCGGCAAGCTGCCCGTGCCCTGGCCCACCCTCGTG
ACCACCCTGGGCTACGGCGTGCAGTGCTTCGCCCGCTACCCCGACCACATGAAGCAGCACGACTTCTTCA
AGTCCGCCATGCCCGAAGGCTACGTCCAGGAGCGCACCATCTTCTTCAAAGACGACGGCAACTACAAGAC
CCGCGCCGAGGTGAAGTTCGAGGGCGACACCCTGGTGAACCGCATCGAGCTGAAGGGCATCGACTTCAAG
GAGGACGGCAACATCCTGGGGCACAAGCTGGAGTACAACTACAACAGCCACAACGTCTATATCACCGCCG
ACAAGCAGAAGAACGGCATCAAGGCCAACTTCAAGATCCGCCACAACATCGAGGACGGCGGCGTGCAGCT
CGCCGACCACTACCAGCAGAACACCCCCATCGGCGACGGCCCCGTGCTGCTGCCCGACAACCACTACCTG
AGCTACCAGTCCAAGCTGAGCAAAGACCCCAACGAGAAGCGCGATCACATGGTCCTGCTGGAGTTCGTGA
CCGCCGCCGGGATCACTCTCGGCATGGACGAGCTGTACAAGGGCTCTGGTGCTACCAACTTCTCACTGTT
GAAACAGGCAGGGGATGTAGAGGAGAATCCAGGGCCTGGTGCTAGTGGAGACTACAAAGACCATGACGGA
GATTATAAAGATCATGACATCGATTACAAGGATGACGATGACAAGTCCGGACTCAGATCTGGAGGCTCCG
GAGGCCCAGAGCCAGCGAAGTCTGCTCCCGCCCCGAAAAAGGGCTCCAAGAAGGCGGTGACTAAGGCGCA
GAAGAAAGGCGGCAAGAAGCGCAAGCGCAGCCGCAAGGAGAGCTATTCCATCTATGTGTATAAGGTTCTG
AAGCAGGTCCACCCTGACACCGGCATTTCGTCCAAGGCCATGGGCATCATGAACTCGTTTGTGAACGACA
TTTTCGAGCGCATCGCAGGTGAGGCTTCCCGCCTGGCGCATTACAACAAGCGCTCGACCATCACCTCCAG
GGAGATCCAGACGGCCGTGCGCCTGCTGCTGCCTGGGGAGTTGGCCAAGCACGCCGTGTCCGAGGGTACT
AAGGCCATCACCAAGTACACCAGCGCTAAGTAATGAGGCGCGCCGCGGCCGCGAATTCGATATCATAATC
AACCTCTGGATTACAAAATTTGTGAAAGATTGACTGGTATTCTTAACTATGTTGCTCCTTTTACGCTATG
TGGATACGCTGCTTTAATGCCTTTGTATCATGCTATTGCTTCCCGTATGGCTTTCATTTTCTCCTCCTTG
TATAAATCCTGGTTAGTTCTTGCCACGGCGGAACTCATCGCCGCCTGCCTTGCCCGCTGCTGGACAGGGG
CTCGGCTGTTGGGCACTGACAATTCCGTGGCTCGAGAGATCTTCGACTGTGCCTTCTAGTTGCCAGCCAT
CTGTTGTTTGCCCCTCCCCCGTGCCTTCCTTGACCCTGGAAGGTGCCACTCCCACTGTCCTTTCCTAATA
AAATGAGGAAATTGCATCGCATTGTCTGAGTAGGTGTCATTCTATTCTGGGGGGTGGGGTGGGGCAGGAC
AGCAAGGGGGAGGATTGGGAAGACAATAGCAGGCATGAGATCTCACGTGCGGACCGAGCGGCCGCAGGAA
CCCCTAGTGATGGAGTTGGCCACTCCCTCTCTGCGCGCTCGCTCGCTCACTGAGGCCGGGCGACCAAAGG
T
Features (pLannotate 1.2.2; 20 found; start..end, strand, type, name):
     72..99      +  misc_feature   telR: telR; telomeric sequence from coliphage N15
    100..127     +  misc_feature   telL: telL; telomeric sequence from coliphage N15
    128..177     -  misc_feature   bom (fragment): basis of mobility region from pBR322
    196..651     +  rep_origin     f1 ori (sequence partly withheld): f1 bacteriophage origin of replication; arrow indicates direction of (+) strand synthesis
    652..701     -  misc_feature   bom (fragment): basis of mobility region from pBR322
    803..838     -  CDS            rop (fragment): Rop protein, which maintains plasmids at low copy number; rop
    933..1037    +  promoter       AmpR promoter: bla
   1038..1898    +  CDS            AmpR: β-lactamase; bla; confers resistance to ampicillin, carbenicillin, and related antibiotics
   2069..2657    +  rep_origin     ori: high-copy-number ColE1/pMB1/pBR322/pUC origin of replication
   2714..2741    +  misc_feature   telR: telR; telomeric sequence from coliphage N15
   2742..2769    +  misc_feature   telL: telL; telomeric sequence from coliphage N15
   2787..2814    +  repeat_region  AAV2 ITR (fragment): inverted terminal repeat of adeno-associated virus serotype 2 inverted
   2843..2870    +  repeat_region  AAV2 ITR (fragment): inverted terminal repeat of adeno-associated virus serotype 2 inverted
   3560..4276    +  CDS            SYFP2: SYFP2 is a basic (constitutively fluorescent) yellow fluorescent protein published in 2006, derived from Aequorea victoria. It is reported to be a very rapidly-maturing monomer with moderate acid sensitivity.
   4355..4420    +  CDS            3xFLAG: three tandem FLAG® epitope tags, followed by an enterokinase cleavage site
   4451..4828    +  CDS            H2B: human histone H2B; HIST1H2BJ
   4862..5019    +  misc_feature   WPRE (fragment): woodchuck hepatitis virus posttranscriptional regulatory element
   5025..5105    +  misc_feature   WPRE (fragment): woodchuck hepatitis virus posttranscriptional regulatory element
   5122..5233    +  polyA_signal   bGH poly(A) signal: bovine growth hormone polyadenylation signal
   5351..65      +  repeat_region  AAV2 ITR (across the origin): inverted terminal repeat of adeno-associated virus serotype 2 inverted
