[The description below was written by a language model from this plasmid's Addgene catalogue record and pLannotate feature annotations shown in this document.]
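Description:
AiP14805 - pAAV-AiE1313m-minBG-SYFP2-P2A-3XFLAG-10aa-H2B-WPRE3-BGHpA (alias CN4805) is a 5.4 kb AAV transfer plasmid built on a pAAV2 backbone, intended for packaging into recombinant adeno-associated virus for delivery to brain tissue. It is propagated in E. coli as a high-copy plasmid through a ColE1/pUC-type origin with ampicillin selection (β-lactamase under its own promoter), and it also carries an f1 phage origin. AAV2 inverted terminal repeats flank the expression cassette and provide the signals for replication and encapsidation of the vector genome. One ITR is annotated intact across the sequence origin, while the other is detected only as short fragments. The small telR/telL, bom and rop fragment calls in the backbone are brief automated matches rather than evident functional modules.

The cassette places the AiE1313m enhancer upstream of the minimal beta-globin promoter (minBG). Neither element is annotated in the feature table, but the unannotated stretch between the upstream ITR and the SYFP2 coding sequence is where they would lie. A minimal promoter has little activity on its own, so expression depends on the enhancer, which is designed to restrict transgene expression to specific brain cell populations; the record does not state which ones. The transcript encodes the yellow fluorescent protein SYFP2, a P2A self-cleaving peptide, and human histone H2B carrying an N-terminal 3xFLAG tag joined by a 10-amino-acid linker. This yields a free fluorescent protein that marks expressing cells, plus a separate chromatin-bound, epitope-tagged nuclear label. A shortened WPRE (WPRE3) enhances transcript stability and expression, and the bovine growth hormone polyadenylation signal ends the transcript. The plasmid belongs to a suite of enhancer AAVs for genetic access to cortical cell types.
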