Addgene plasmid #230340: AiP14805 - pAAV-AiE1313m-minBG-SYFP2-P2A-3XFLAG-10aa-H2B-WPRE3-BGHpA (Alias: CN4805)
Purpose: AiE1313m is an enhancer sequence, designed to drive AAV-mediated transgene expression in specific populations of brain cells
Depositing lab: Allen Institute for Brain Science & Boaz Levi. Depositing organization: Allen Institute. Publication: A suite of enhancer AAVs and transgenic mouse lines for genetic access to cortical cell types. Ben-Simon Y, Hooper M, Narayan S, Daigle TL, Dwivedi D, Way SW, Oster A, Stafford DA, Mich JK, Taormina MJ, Martinez RA, Opitz-Araya X, Roth JR, Alexander JR, Allen S, Amster A, Arbuckle J, Ayala A, Baker PM, Bakken TE, Barcelli T, Barta S, Bendrick J, Bertagnolli D, Bielstein C, Bishwakarma P, Bowlus J, Boyer G, Brouner K, Casian B, Casper T, Chakka AB, Chakrabarty R, Chance RK, Chavan S, Clark M, Colbert K, Collman F, Daniel S, Departee M, DiValentin P, Donadio N, Dotson N, Egdorf T, Fliss T, Gabitto M, Garcia J, Gary A, Gasperini M, Gloe J, Goldy J, Gore BB, Graybuck L, Greisman N, Haeseleer F, Halterman C, Haradon Z, Hastings SD, Helback O, Ho W, Hockemeyer D, Huang C, Huff S, Hunker A, Johansen N, Jones D, Juneau Z, Kalmbach B, Kannan M, Khem S, Kussick E, Kutsal R, Larsen R, Lee C, Lee AY, Leibly M, Lenz GH, Li S, Liang E, Lusk N, Madigan Z, Malloy J, Malone J, McCue R, Melchor J, Mollenkopf T, Moosman S, Morin E, Newman D, Ng L, Ngo K, Omstead V, Otto S, Oyama A, Pena N, Pham T, Phillips E, Pom CA, Potekhina L, Ransford S, Ray PL, Rette D, Reynoldson C, Rimorin C, Rocha D, Ruiz A, Sanchez REA, Sawyer L, Sedeno-Cortes A, Sevigny JP, Shapovalova N, Shepard N, Shulga L, Sigler AR, Siverts L, Soliman S, Somasundaram S, Staats B, Stewart K, Szelenyi E, Tieu M, Trader C, Tran A, van Velthoven CTJ, Walker M, Wang Y, Weed N, Wirthlin M, Wood T, Wynalda B, Yao Z, Zhou T, Ariza J, Dee N, Reding M, Ronellenfitch K, Mufti S, Sunkin SM, Smith KA, Esposito L, Waters J, Thyagarajan B, Yao S, Lein ES, Zeng H, Levi BP, Ngai J, Ting JT, Tasic B. Cell. 2025 May 16:S0092-8674(25)00513-6. doi: 10.1016/j.cell.2025.05.002. PubMed 40403729.
Backbone
  Vector backbone: pAAV2
  Vector type: AAV
Growth in bacteria
  Bacterial resistance: Ampicillin, 100 μg/mL
  Growth temperature: 37°C
  Growth strain: NEB Stable
  Copy number: High Copy
Gene/Insert
  Gene/Insert name: SYFP2-P2A-3XFLAG-10aa-H2B
  Species: Synthetic
  Promoter: minBG
  Cloning method: Gibson Cloning
Terms and licenses: Academic/Nonprofit Terms; Industry Terms: Not Available to Industry
How to cite: AiP14805 - pAAV-AiE1313m-minBG-SYFP2-P2A-3XFLAG-10aa-H2B-WPRE3-BGHpA (Alias: CN4805) was a gift from Allen Institute for Brain Science & Boaz Levi (Addgene plasmid # 230340 ; http://n2t.net/addgene:230340 ; RRID:Addgene_230340)
